>Addgene plasmid #231367 | pAAV.U6-sasgRNA(SapI)_Ple155-CI-EGFP-W3SL_BbsI(GGA) | addgene full sequence | sequence record 459845 | Addgene NGS Result
AAAACCTCTGACACATGCAGCTCCCGGAGACGGTCACAGCTTGTCTGTAAGCGGATGCCGGGAGCAGACA
AGCCCGTCAGGGCGCGTCAGCGGGTGTTGGCGGGTGTCGGGGCTGGCTTAACTATGCGGCATCAGAGCAG
ATTGTACTGAGAGTGCACCATAAAATTGTAAACGTTAATATTTTGTTAAAATTCGCGTTAAATTTTTGTT
AAATCAGCTCATTTTTTAACCAATAGACCGAAATCGGCAAAATCCCTTATAAATCAAAAGAATAGCCCGA
GATAGAGT
[37 nt withheld, positions 289-325]
AAAGAACGTGGACTCCAACGTCAAAGG
[141 nt withheld, positions 353-493]
G
[46 nt withheld, positions 495-540]
A
[95 nt withheld, positions 542-636]
TATGCGGTGTGAAATACCGCACAGATGCGTAAGGAGAAAATACCGCATCAGGCGCCCCTGCAGGCAGCTG
CGCGCTCGCTCGCTCACTGAGGCCGCCCGGGCAAAGCCCGGGCGTCGGGCGACCTTTGGTCGCCCGGCCT
CAGTGAGCGAGCGAGCGCGCAGAGAGGGAGTGGCCAACTCCATCACTAGGGGTTCCTGCGGCCGCGAGGG
CCTATTTCCCATGATTCCTTCATATTTGCATATACGATACAAGGCTGTTAGAGAGATAATTGGAATTAAT
TTGACTGTAAACACAAAGATATTAGTACAAAATACGTGACGTAGAAAGTAATAATTTCTTGGGTAGTTTG
CAGTTTTAAAATTATGTTTTAAAATGGACTATCATATGCTTACCGTAACTTGAAAGTATTTCGATTTCTT
GGCTTTATATATCTTGTGGAAAGGACGAAACACCGGAAGAGCGAGCTCTTCTGTTAGAGTACTCTGGAAA
CAGAATCTACTCTAACAAGGCAAAATGCCGTGTTTATCTCGTCAACTTGTTGGCGAGATTTTTTTGGCCG
CCTCGAGTCAGCAGATTGAAGAAGCCCTCCTGGTCTGGGGAGCCCGCCTGGGGACAGACTCGCTCAGTCT
GGTTGGCCCTTCAGCTTGGGGGCCCCTCCCCAAACTTCCTAGCCAGCTTGCTCACACCCTGACCCCGGGG
CCTGCCGTCCCCACTTCCTCAGCTCTCACCATGGTCCCCGCCGATCCTCTCTGCAGAGCTGTTCTGAATG
AGACATGAGTCTCCTTCCCAATCCCGGCCCCCGCCCCAGGGGCCCTGGCCAGCAGTGCCACTTCACGTGG
TACCGCTTCAAGGGACAGGCTCCGATGCGTGTCCCGCCGTCCTAGATTGGGGCCTGATGAGTGTGGCCTG
GGAGCTGGGACACGAATCAGGGAAACATGGCCCAGGAGCTACCCCCAGGTCCCAGCATCTCCCATCAATA
GGGGTCCACACGGAGAGCCCTGCCCTCTGCCCTGGGGCCTGGCACTCAGACCCCCAAGCCCACCAGCCCC
TTTCTACAGCCACAACTGGGTCAGGGGGTCCTAGGAGACTCACTCGTTAATTAGGTGCCCTACAAACTAA
TTAGTCTTGTCAATCATGGGCTCTGAGACCTTGAGCTGGGGGTGGGGTGGGGGCAGGGCCCTCTCACCTC
GGCACAGGGGCCTGAGCCTTCCTCCGTCTTCTCCTCCTGATCCGGACACTTCATTGGCATAGAGGGAGAG
AGTGTGAACTTGGCCCTTTGTGGAACAGAGGAGGCTCGGGCAGAGGTGGTGATAGTGCAGCCCATTCATT
CTGAGATGAAACTTCCACTGGTTTCCGTAAAGACGTCTTGGGGAGGGAAGGGAAGGGGATGGGGACCTCC
CAGTGGTATCCCCTGCTTGGGCACTGAGGGAAAGCCACAGTGGCTCGGGGTAAAAGGCAGGGACATCCTC
TCCCCGCCTGCCTCTGTCCCCAGGGAGTCTCGCCTCCTGTTCCCACCTGGGGCTAGGGTGATAGAGGAGA
GGAGATAGCTCAACCTGGCATTTAGGTGGTGTGGGAACAGGAGACCCCAGACTTTCTTGTTTTGGGGTCT
GGGGCAGGCAACCAGGCTCCAGGGACAGTGAGTTGAAGGAAGGGTGGCTGGGAGACCCCTTGACTTGCTG
CCAAGGAGACAGAGCTGGAGCTAGGGTGGCGGGTGGTGTCTGAGGCAGGTGCAGAGAGGGAGGGAGGGAA
GGGGCCTTTGACTCCAACCTCCTTTTTCTTTACCGACTGCAGGTGGCAGCTGCCCTTCCAGGAGCCAGTG
GGGGAACCTGGGTGGCTGGGTGGGGACACCTGCAAGTCCTCCCTAAGCCAGCTACCACCCTACACTGTTG
GCCTCCCTTCTCCAACTGTGGGGACGCTGCTCAGGCCTTTTGTGACATCACACCTGAGAGTCCCTGGGGT
CCAGTCATTGCTGCTGGGCACAGCGAGGTCCAAGCTCAGGTCGCCCTGCCCCCTACCCACCATGCCAGAT
CCAGCATCGTTGTGGGCAAACAATTATCTGGATGATCTTTATGGGGCTTAAGCTTGGGTGGGAGCAGATG
GGGCATGAGCTGGGGATTTGGGGATGGGGGGAATCCACACCCCCACGTCCTGGACGTTTAAAAGGCCCTC
TCTGGCACTGGGCCGGGGCAGAGGCCAGCAGAAAAGTGACTGGAGTCCAGGCGCGCCGAAGTTGGTCGTG
AGGCACTGGGCAGGTAAGTATCAAGGTTACAAGACAGGTTTAAGGAGACCAATAGAAACTGGGCTTGTCG
AGACAGAGAAGACTCTTGCGTTTCTGATAGGCACCTATTGGTCTTACTGACATCCACTTTGCCTTTCTCT
CCACAGACCGGTGCCACCATGGCCGTGAGCAAGGGCGAGGAGCTGTTCACCGGGGTGGTGCCCATCCTGG
TCGAGCTGGACGGCGACGTAAACGGCCACAAGTTCAGCGTGTCCGGCGAGGGCGAGGGCGATGCCACCTA
CGGCAAGCTGACCCTGAAGTTCATCTGCACCACCGGCAAGCTGCCCGTGCCCTGGCCCACCCTCGTGACC
ACCCTGACCTACGGCGTGCAGTGCTTCAGCCGCTACCCCGACCACATGAAGCAGCACGACTTCTTCAAGT
CCGCCATGCCCGAAGGCTACGTCCAGGAGCGCACCATCTTCTTCAAGGACGACGGCAACTACAAGACCCG
CGCCGAGGTGAAGTTCGAGGGCGACACCCTGGTGAACCGCATCGAGCTGAAGGGCATCGACTTCAAGGAG
GACGGCAACATCCTGGGGCACAAGCTGGAGTACAACTACAACAGCCACAACGTCTATATCATGGCCGACA
AGCAGAAGAACGGCATCAAGGTGAACTTCAAGATCCGCCACAACATCGAGGACGGCAGCGTGCAGCTCGC
CGACCACTACCAGCAGAACACCCCCATCGGCGACGGCCCCGTGCTGCTGCCCGACAACCACTACCTGAGC
ACCCAGTCCGCCCTGAGCAAAGACCCCAACGAGAAGCGCGATCACATGGTCCTGCTGGAGTTCGTGACCG
CCGCCGGGATCACTCTCGGCATGGACGAGCTGTACAAGTAGGAATTCATAATCAACCTCTGGATTACAAA
ATTTGTGAAAGATTGACTGGTATTCTTAACTATGTTGCTCCTTTTACGCTATGTGGATACGCTGCTTTAA
TGCCTTTGTATCATGCTATTGCTTCCCGTATGGCTTTCATTTTCTCCTCCTTGTATAAATCCTGGTTAGT
TCTTGCCACGGCGGAACTCATCGCCGCCTGCCTTGCCCGCTGCTGGACAGGGGCTCGGCTGTTGGGCACT
GACAATTCCGTGGTGTTTATTTGTGAAATTTGTGATGCTATTGCTTTATTTGTAACCATCTAGCTTTATT
TGTGAAATTTGTGATGCTATTGCTTTATTTGTAACCATTATAAGCTGCAATAAACAAGTTAACAACAACA
ATTGCATTCATTTTATGTTTCAGGTTCAGGGGGAGATGTGGGAGGTTTTTTAAACAAGTGTCTGGTGAGG
GTCTTCGGTACCAAGAAGACCTAGTCACGTCAGGTACCTTGGGCCGCAGGAACCCCTAGTGATGGAGTTG
GCCACTCCCTCTCTGCGCGCTCGCTCGCTCACTGAGGCCGGGCGACCAAAGGTCGCCCGACGCCCGGGCT
TTGCCCGAGCGGCCTCAGTGAGCGAGCGAGCGCGCAGCTGCCTGCAGGACATGTGAGCAAAAGGCCAGCA
AAAGGCCAGGAACCGTAAAAAGGCCGCGTTGCTGGCGTTTTTCCATAGGCTCCGCCCCCCTGACGAGCAT
CACAAAAATCGACGCTCAAGTCAGAGGTGGCGAAACCCGACAGGACTATAAAGATACCAGGCGTTTCCCC
CTGGAAGCTCCCTCGTGCGCTCTCCTGTTCCGACCCTGCCGCTTACCGGATACCTGTCCGCCTTTCTCCC
TTCGGGAAGCGTGGCGCTTTCTCATAGCTCACGCTGTAGGTATCTCAGTTCGGTGTAGGTCGTTCGCTCC
AAGCTGGGCTGTGTGCACGAACCCCCCGTTCAGCCCGACCGCTGCGCCTTATCCGGTAACTATCGTCTTG
AGTCCAACCCGGTAAGACACGACTTATCGCCACTGGCAGCAGCCACTGGTAACAGGATTAGCAGAGCGAG
GTATGTAGGCGGTGCTACAGAGTTCTTGAAGTGGTGGCCTAACTACGGCTACACTAGAAGAACAGTATTT
GGTATCTGCGCTCTGCTGAAGCCAGTTACCTTCGGAAAAAGAGTTGGTAGCTCTTGATCCGGCAAACAAA
CCACCGCTGGTAGCGGTGGTTTTTTTGTTTGCAAGCAGCAGATTACGCGCAGAAAAAAAGGATCTCAAGA
AGATCCTTTGATCTTTTCTACGGGGTCTGACGCTCAGTGGAACGAAAACTCACGTTAAGGGATTTTGGTC
ATGAGATTATCAAAAAGGATCTTCACCTAGATCCTTTTAAATTAAAAATGAAGTTTTAAATCAATCTAAA
GTATATATGAGTAAACTTGGTCTGACAGTTACCAATGCTTAATCAGTGAGGCACCTATCTCAGCGATCTG
TCTATTTCGTTCATCCATAGTTGCCTGACTCCCCGTCGTGTAGATAACTACGATACGGGAGGGCTTACCA
TCTGGCCCCAGTGCTGCAATGATACCGCGGCTTCCACGCTCACCGGCTCCAGATTTATCAGCAATAAACC
AGCCAGCCGGAAGGGCCGAGCGCAGAAGTGGTCCTGCAACTTTATCCGCCTCCATCCAGTCTATTAATTG
TTGCCGGGAAGCTAGAGTAAGTAGTTCGCCAGTTAATAGTTTGCGCAACGTTGTTGCCATTGCTACAGGC
ATCGTGGTGTCACGCTCGTCGTTTGGTATGGCTTCATTCAGCTCCGGTTCCCAACGATCAAGGCGAGTTA
CATGATCCCCCATGTTGTGCAAAAAAGCGGTTAGCTCCTTCGGTCCTCCGATCGTTGTCAGAAGTAAGTT
GGCCGCAGTGTTATCACTCATGGTTATGGCAGCACTGCATAATTCTCTTACTGTCATGCCATCCGTAAGA
TGCTTTTCTGTGACTGGTGAGTACTCAACCAAGTCATTCTGAGAATAGTGTATGCGGCGACCGAGTTGCT
CTTGCCCGGCGTCAATACGGGATAATACCGCGCCACATAGCAGAACTTTAAAAGTGCTCATCATTGGAAA
ACGTTCTTCGGGGCGAAAACTCTCAAGGATCTTACCGCTGTTGAGATCCAGTTCGATGTAACCCACTCGT
GCACCCAACTGATCTTCAGCATCTTTTACTTTCACCAGCGTTTCTGGGTGAGCAAAAACAGGAAGGCAAA
ATGCCGCAAAAAAGGGAATAAGGGCGACACGGAAATGTTGAATACTCATACTCTTCCTTTTTCAATATTA
TTGAAGCATTTATCAGGGTTATTGTCTCATGAGCGGATACATATTTGAATGTATTTAGAAAAATAAACAA
ATAGGGGTTCCGCGCACATTTCCCCGAAAAGTGCCACCTGACGTCTAAGAAACCATTATTATCATGACAT
TAACCTATAAAAATAGGCGTATCACGAGGCCCTTTCGTCTCGCGCGTTTCGGTGATGACGGTG
Features (pLannotate 1.2.2; 17 found; start..end, strand, type, name):
    113..162     +  misc_feature   bom (fragment): basis of mobility region from pBR322
    163..618     -  rep_origin     f1 ori (sequence partly withheld): f1 bacteriophage origin of replication; arrow indicates direction of (+) strand synthesis
    637..688     +  misc_feature   bom (fragment): basis of mobility region from pBR322
    693..833     -  repeat_region  AAV2 ITR: inverted terminal repeat of adeno-associated virus serotype 2 inverted
    842..1082    +  promoter       U6 promoter: RNA polymerase III promoter for human U6 snRNA
   1114..1184    +  misc_RNA       Sa gRNA scaffold (fragment): guide RNA scaffold for the Staphylococcus aureus CRISPR/Cas9 system
   2890..3022    +  intron         chimeric intron: chimera between introns from human β-globin and immunoglobulin heavy chain genes
   3041..3756    +  CDS            EGFP (fragment): the original enhanced GFP (Yang et al., 1996) mammalian codon-optimized
   3766..3923    +  misc_feature   WPRE (fragment): woodchuck hepatitis virus posttranscriptional regulatory element
   3929..4013    +  misc_feature   WPRE (fragment): woodchuck hepatitis virus posttranscriptional regulatory element
   4012..4055    -  polyA_signal   SV40 poly(A) signal (fragment): SV40 polyadenylation signal
   4059..4126    -  polyA_signal   SV40 poly(A) signal (fragment): SV40 polyadenylation signal
   4254..4394    +  repeat_region  AAV2 ITR: inverted terminal repeat of adeno-associated virus serotype 2 inverted
   4456..5044    -  rep_origin     ori: high-copy-number ColE1/pMB1/pBR322/pUC origin of replication
   5215..6075    -  CDS            AmpR: β-lactamase; bla; confers resistance to ampicillin, carbenicillin, and related antibiotics
   6076..6180    -  promoter       AmpR promoter: bla
   6275..11      +  CDS            rop (fragment) (across the origin): Rop protein, which maintains plasmids at low copy number; rop
