[The description below was written by a language model from this plasmid's Addgene catalogue record and pLannotate feature annotations shown in this document.]
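Description:
pAAV.U6-sasgRNA(SapI)_Ple155-CI-EGFP-W3SL_BbsI(GGA) is a 6.3 kb AAV transfer plasmid built on a pAAV backbone, in which two AAV2 inverted terminal repeats flank the cargo so that it can be packaged into recombinant AAV particles for delivery to mammalian cells. In bacteria it is maintained through a high-copy ColE1/pUC-type origin and selected with ampicillin via the β-lactamase gene and its native promoter. An f1 phage origin and small remnants of pBR322 bom and rop sequences also sit in the backbone outside the ITRs.

Between the ITRs are two expression units. The first is a human U6 RNA polymerase III promoter followed by a Staphylococcus aureus Cas9 guide RNA scaffold; according to the record, SapI sites allow a chosen crRNA/spacer sequence to be cloned in, so the plasmid as deposited is an empty guide-cloning vector and does not itself encode Cas9. The second unit expresses EGFP from Ple155, named in the plasmid title and purpose. This promoter is not annotated in the feature table but presumably occupies the unannotated stretch between the gRNA scaffold and the chimeric β-globin/immunoglobulin intron ("CI") that precedes the EGFP coding sequence. Downstream, the short WPRE and SV40 polyadenylation fragments correspond to the compact W3SL element, which provides post-transcriptional enhancement and polyadenylation while saving packaging space. The name also indicates BbsI sites for Golden Gate assembly, though these are not annotated. The construct serves to co-deliver an SaCas9 guide with a Ple155-restricted fluorescent reporter. The associated study concerns transcriptional crosstalk between AAV vectors and targeted delivery of large genetic cargo.
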