Addgene plasmid #231367: pAAV.U6-sasgRNA(SapI)_Ple155-CI-EGFP-W3SL_BbsI(GGA)
Purpose: Ple155-driven EGFP, also encoding U6-driven sgRNA cassette, with SapI sites to clone crRNA sequence
Depositing lab: Viviana Gradinaru. Depositing organization: California Institute of Technology. Publication: Spatial genomics of AAV vectors reveals mechanism of transcriptional crosstalk that enables targeted delivery of large genetic cargo. Coughlin GM, Borsos M, Barcelona BH, Appling N, Mayfield AMH, Mackey ED, Eser RA, Jackson CR, Chen X, Kumar SR, Gradinaru V. Nat Biotechnol. 2025 Mar 20. doi: 10.1038/s41587-025-02565-4. PubMed 40113953.
Backbone
  Vector backbone: pAAV
  Vector type: AAV
Growth in bacteria
  Bacterial resistance: Ampicillin, 100 μg/mL
  Growth temperature: 30°C
  Growth strain: NEB Stable
  Copy number: High Copy
Gene/Insert
  Gene/Insert name: EGFP
  Species: Other
  Insert size (bp): 714
  Cloning method: Gibson Cloning
Terms and licenses: Academic/Nonprofit Terms; Industry Terms: Not Available to Industry
How to cite: pAAV.U6-sasgRNA(SapI)_Ple155-CI-EGFP-W3SL_BbsI(GGA) was a gift from Viviana Gradinaru (Addgene plasmid # 231367 ; http://n2t.net/addgene:231367 ; RRID:Addgene_231367)
